Addgene plasmid #119720: mOrange-imp α
Purpose: Expresses mOrange-tagged human importinα in mammalian cells
Depositing lab: Kenji Sugimoto. Depositing organization: Osaka Metropolitan University. Publication: A rapid and simple method of evaluating the dimeric tendency of fluorescent proteins in living cells using a truncated protein of importin alpha as fusion tag. Nakagawa C, Nishimura S, Senda-Murata K, Sugimoto K. Biosci Biotechnol Biochem. 2012;76(2):388-90. doi: 10.1271/bbb.110677. Epub 2012 Feb 7. PubMed 22313767.
Backbone
  Vector backbone: pmOrange-C1
  Backbone manufacturer: not commercially available one. Note that Eco47III, AgeI, BspE1 are missing
  Modifications to backbone: NheI-BglII DNA fragment encoding EGFP of pEGFP is replaced by the DNA fragment encoding mOrange, which is amplified by PCR using pRSET B mOrange (provided by Dr. Roger Y. Tsien).
  Vector type: Mammalian Expression
  Selectable markers: Neomycin (select with G418)
Growth in bacteria
  Bacterial resistance: Kanamycin, 50 μg/mL
  Growth temperature: 37°C
  Growth strain: DH5alpha
  Copy number: High Copy
Gene/Insert
  Gene/Insert name: importinα
  Species: H. sapiens (human)
  Insert size (bp): 1000
  Mutation: contains amino acids 251-529
  Entrez Gene: KPNA2 (a.k.a. IPOA1, PTAC58, QIP2, RCH1, SRP1-alpha, SRP1alpha)
  Promoter: CMV
  Tag / fusion protein: mOrange (N terminal on backbone)
  Cloning method: Restriction Enzyme; 5′ cloning site XhoI (unknown if destroyed); 3′ cloning site BamHI (unknown if destroyed)
  Sequencing primers: 5′ n/a
Terms and licenses: Academic/Nonprofit Terms; Industry Terms: Not Available to Industry
Depositor comments: pmOrange-impα was constructed by replacing the AgeI-BglII fragment encoding DsRed of pDsRed-imp α (Addgene plasmid 119679) with mOrange derived from pRSET-B-mOrange (provided by Professor Roger Y. Tsien, UCSD).
How to cite: mOrange-imp α was a gift from Kenji Sugimoto (Addgene plasmid # 119720 ; http://n2t.net/addgene:119720 ; RRID:Addgene_119720)
