[The description below was written by a language model from this plasmid's Addgene catalogue record and pLannotate feature annotations shown in this document.]
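Description:
mOrange-imp α is a mammalian expression plasmid of about 5.6 kb built on pmOrange-C1, a non-commercial derivative of the pEGFP-C1-type backbone in which the EGFP coding fragment was replaced by PCR-amplified mOrange. It replicates in E. coli from a high-copy ColE1/pUC origin and also carries an f1 phage origin. A single Tn5 aminoglycoside phosphotransferase gene (NeoR/KanR) serves both hosts. A bacterial bla-type promoter drives it for kanamycin selection, and the SV40 enhancer/early promoter with an HSV TK polyadenylation signal drives it for G418 selection of transfected mammalian cells. The short ble, bGH poly(A) and SV40 large T antigen fragments in the annotation are probably partial matches within backbone sequence rather than functional parts.

The expression cassette uses the human CMV immediate-early enhancer and promoter to drive mOrange, a constitutively fluorescent orange protein derived from Discosoma. mOrange is joined in frame through a short remnant of the multiple cloning site to a fragment of human importin α (KPNA2), and an SV40 poly(A) signal terminates the transcript. The insert is not full length. The record specifies amino acids 251–529, cloned between XhoI and BamHI, which agrees with the partial KPNA2 coding feature in the annotation. According to the depositor, the plasmid was made by swapping the DsRed segment of a sister DsRed-importin α construct for mOrange.

The associated publication uses the truncated importin α as a fusion tag for evaluating the dimeric tendency of fluorescent proteins in living cells. This plasmid therefore appears to be the mOrange member of a set of comparable fluorescent protein fusions.
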