Features (pLannotate 1.2.2; 16 found; start..end, strand, type, name):
     61..364     +  enhancer       CMV enhancer: human cytomegalovirus immediate early enhancer
    365..568     +  promoter       CMV promoter: human cytomegalovirus (CMV) immediate early promoter
    604..1311    +  CDS            mOrange: mOrange is a basic (constitutively fluorescent) orange fluorescent protein published in 2004, derived from Discosoma sp.. It has high acid sensitivity.
   1312..1329    +  misc_feature   MCS (fragment): multiple cloning site
   1351..2187    +  CDS            KPNA2 (fragment): IMA1_HUMAN - Also known as RCH1, SRP1. Experimental evidence at protein level: Swiss-Prot protein existence level 1. Functions in nuclear protein import as an adapter protein for nuclear receptor KPNB1. Binds specifically and directly to substrates containing either a simple or bipartite NLS motif. Docking of the importin/substrate complex to the nuclear pore complex (NPC) is mediated by KPNB1 through binding to nucleoporin FxFG repeats and the complex is subsequently translocated through the pore by an energy requiring, Ran-dependent mechanism. At the nucleoplasmic side of the NPC, Ran binds
   2244..2269    +  misc_feature   MCS (fragment): multiple cloning site
   2286..2370    +  CDS            large T antigen (fragment): large T antigen from SV40 (simian virus 40)
   2393..2514    +  polyA_signal   SV40 poly(A) signal: SV40 polyadenylation signal
   2548..2976    -  rep_origin     f1 ori (sequence partly withheld): f1 bacteriophage origin of replication; arrow indicates direction of (+) strand synthesis
   3003..3107    +  promoter       AmpR promoter: bla
   3109..3466    +  promoter       SV40 promoter: SV40 enhancer and early promoter
   3501..4295    +  CDS            NeoR/KanR: aminoglycoside phosphotransferase from Tn5; aph(3')-II (or nptII); confers resistance to neomycin, kanamycin, and G418 (Geneticin®)
   4316..4468    +  CDS            ble (fragment): BLE_KLEPN - Experimental evidence at protein level: Swiss-Prot protein existence level 1. Binding protein with a strong affinity to the bleomycin family of antibiotics. Binds to CL990; an antimitotic-antibiotic compound. From Klebsiella pneumoniae.
   4527..4574    +  polyA_signal   HSV TK poly(A) signal: herpes simplex virus thymidine kinase polyadenylation signal (Cole and Stacy, 1985)
   4665..4681    -  polyA_signal   bGH poly(A) signal (fragment): bovine growth hormone polyadenylation signal
   4903..5491    +  rep_origin     ori: high-copy-number ColE1/pMB1/pBR322/pUC origin of replication
>Addgene plasmid #119720 | mOrange-imp α | addgene full sequence | sequence record 236000 | Addgene NGS Result
TAGTTATTAATAGTAATCAATTACGGGGTCATTAGTTCATAGCCCATATATGGAGTTCCGCGTTACATAA
CTTACGGTAAATGGCCCGCCTGGCTGACCGCCCAACGACCCCCGCCCATTGACGTCAATAATGACGTATG
TTCCCATAGTAACGCCAATAGGGACTTTCCATTGACGTCAATGGGTGGAGTATTTACGGTAAACTGCCCA
CTTGGCAGTACATCAAGTGTATCATATGCCAAGTACGCCCCCTATTGACGTCAATGACGGTAAATGGCCC
GCCTGGCATTATGCCCAGTACATGACCTTATGGGACTTTCCTACTTGGCAGTACATCTACGTATTAGTCA
TCGCTATTACCATGGTGATGCGGTTTTGGCAGTACATCAATGGGCGTGGATAGCGGTTTGACTCACGGGG
ATTTCCAAGTCTCCACCCCATTGACGTCAATGGGAGTTTGTTTTGGCACCAAAATCAACGGGACTTTCCA
AAATGTCGTAACAACTCCGCCCCATTGACGCAAATGGGCGGTAGGCGTGTACGGTGGGAGGTCTATATAA
GCAGAGCTGGTTTAGTGAACCGTCAGATCCGCTAGCCGCCACCATGGTGAGCAAGGGCGAGGAGAATAAC
ATGGCCATCATCAAGGAGTTCATGCGCTTCAAGGTGCGCATGGAGGGCTCCGTGAACGGCCACGAGTTCG
AGATCGAGGGCGAGGGCGAGGGCCGCCCCTACGAGGGCTTTCAGACCGCTAAGCTGAAGGTGACCAAGGG
TGGCCCCCTGCCCTTCGCCTGGGACATCCTGTCCCCTCAGTTCACCTACGGCTCCAAGGCCTACGTGAAG
CACCCCGCCGACATCCCCGACTACTTCAAGCTGTCCTTCCCCGAGGGCTTCAAGTGGGAGCGCGTGATGA
ACTTCGAGGACGGCGGCGTGGTGACCGTGACCCAGGACTCCTCCCTGCAGGACGGCGAGTTCATCTACAA
GGTGAAGCTGCGCGGCACCAACTTCCCCTCCGACGGCCCCGTAATGCAGAAGAAGACCATGGGCTGGGAG
GCCTCCTCCGAGCGGATGTACCCCGAGGACGGCGCCCTGAAGGGCGAGATCAAGATGAGGCTGAAGCTGA
AGGACGGCGGCCACTACACCTCCGAGGTCAAGACCACCTACAAGGCCAAGAAGCCCGTGCAGCTGCCCGG
CGCCTACATCGTCGGCATCAAGTTGGACATCACCTCCCACAACGAGGACTACACCATCGTGGAACAGTAC
GAACGCGCCGAGGGCCGCCACTCCACCGGCGGCATGGACGAGCTGTACAAGAGATCTCGAGCTCAAGCTA
GCTTCGAATTCGGCACGAGGCAGATTCTTCCTACCTTAGTTCGGCTCCTGCATCATGATGATCCAGAAGT
GTTAGCAGATACCTGCTGGGCTATTTCCTACCTTACTGATGGTCCAAATGAACGAATTGGCATGGTGGTG
AAAACAGGAGTTGTGCCCCAACTTGTGAAGCTTCTAGGAGCTTCTGAATTGCCAATTGTGACTCCTGCCC
TAAGAGCCATAGGGAATATTGTCACTGGTACAGATGAACAGACTCAGGTTGTGATTGATGCAGGAGCACT
CGCCGTCTTTCCCAGCCTGCTCACCAACCCCAAAACTAACATTCAGAAGGAAGCTACGTGGACAATGTCA
AACATCACAGCCGGCCGCCAGGACCAGATACAGCAAGTTGTGAATCATGGATTAGTCCCATTCCTTGTCA
GTGTTCTCTCTAAGGCAGATTTTAAGACACAAAAGGAAGCTGTGTGGGCCGTGACCAACTATACCAGTGG
TGGAACAGTTGAACAGATTGTGTACCTTGTTCACTGTGGCATAATAGAACCGTTGATGAACCTCTTAACT
GCAAAAGATACCAAGATTATTCTGGTTATCCTGGATGCCATTTCAAATATCTTTCAGGCTGCTGAGAAAC
TAGGTGAAACTGAGAAACTTAGTATAATGATTGAAGAATGTGGAGGCTTAGACAAAATTGAAGCTCTACA
AAACCATGAAAATGAGTCTGTGTATAAGGCTTCGTTAAGCTTAATTGAGAAGTATTTCTCTGTAGAGGAA
GAGGAAGATCAAAACGTTGTACCAGAAACTACCTCTGAAGGCTACACTTTCCAAGTTCAGGATGGGGCTC
CTGGGACCTTTAACTTTTAGATCATGTAGCTGAGACATAAATTTGTTGTGTACTAAAAAAAAAAAAAAAA
AACTCGACGGTACCGCGGGCCCGGGATCCACCGGATCTAGATAACTGATCATAATCAGCCATACCACATT
TGTAGAGGTTTTACTTGCTTTAAAAAACCTCCCACACCTCCCCCTGAACCTGAAACATAAAATGAATGCA
ATTGTTGTTGTTAACTTGTTTATTGCAGCTTATAATGGTTACAAATAAAGCAATAGCATCACAAATTTCA
CAAATAAAGCATTTTTTTCACTGCATTCTAGTTGTGGTTTGTCCAAACTCATCAATGTATCTTAACGCGT
AAATTGTAAGCGTTAATATTTTGTTAAAATTCGCGTTAAATTTTTGTTAAATCAGCTCATTTTTTAACCA
ATAGGCCGAAATCGGCAAAATCCCTTATAAATCAAAAGAATAGACCGAGATAGGGT
[37 nt withheld, positions 2647-2683]
AAAGAACGTGGACTCCAACGTCAAAGG
[49 nt withheld, positions 2711-2759]
T
[91 nt withheld, positions 2761-2851]
G
[124 nt withheld, positions 2853-2976]
CAGGTGGCACTTTTCGGGGAAATGTGCGCGGAACCCCTATTTGTTTATTTTTCTAAATACATTCAAATAT
GTATCCGCTCATGAGACAATAACCCTGATAAATGCTTCAATAATATTGAAAAAGGAAGAGTCCTGAGGCG
GAAAGAACCAGCTGTGGAATGTGTGTCAGTTAGGGTGTGGAAAGTCCCCAGGCTCCCCAGCAGGCAGAAG
TATGCAAAGCATGCATCTCAATTAGTCAGCAACCAGGTGTGGAAAGTCCCCAGGCTCCCCAGCAGGCAGA
AGTATGCAAAGCATGCATCTCAATTAGTCAGCAACCATAGTCCCGCCCCTAACTCCGCCCATCCCGCCCC
TAACTCCGCCCAGTTCCGCCCATTCTCCGCCCCATGGCTGACTAATTTTTTTTATTTATGCAGAGGCCGA
GGCCGCCTCGGCCTCTGAGCTATTCCAGAAGTAGTGAGGAGGCTTTTTTGGAGGCCTAGGCTTTTGCAAA
GATCGATCAAGAGACAGGATGAGGATCGTTTCGCATGATTGAACAAGATGGATTGCACGCAGGTTCTCCG
GCCGCTTGGGTGGAGAGGCTATTCGGCTATGACTGGGCACAACAGACAATCGGCTGCTCTGATGCCGCCG
TGTTCCGGCTGTCAGCGCAGGGGCGCCCGGTTCTTTTTGTCAAGACCGACCTGTCCGGTGCCCTGAATGA
ACTGCAAGACGAGGCAGCGCGGCTATCGTGGCTGGCCACGACGGGCGTTCCTTGCGCAGCTGTGCTCGAC
GTTGTCACTGAAGCGGGAAGGGACTGGCTGCTATTGGGCGAAGTGCCGGGGCAGGATCTCCTGTCATCTC
ACCTTGCTCCTGCCGAGAAAGTATCCATCATGGCTGATGCAATGCGGCGGCTGCATACGCTTGATCCGGC
TACCTGCCCATTCGACCACCAAGCGAAACATCGCATCGAGCGAGCACGTACTCGGATGGAAGCCGGTCTT
GTCGATCAGGATGATCTGGACGAAGAGCATCAGGGGCTCGCGCCAGCCGAACTGTTCGCCAGGCTCAAGG
CGAGCATGCCCGACGGCGAGGATCTCGTCGTGACCCATGGCGATGCCTGCTTGCCGAATATCATGGTGGA
AAATGGCCGCTTTTCTGGATTCATCGACTGTGGCCGGCTGGGTGTGGCGGACCGCTATCAGGACATAGCG
TTGGCTACCCGTGATATTGCTGAAGAGCTTGGCGGCGAATGGGCTGACCGCTTCCTCGTGCTTTACGGTA
TCGCCGCTCCCGATTCGCAGCGCATCGCCTTCTATCGCCTTCTTGACGAGTTCTTCTGAGCGGGACTCTG
GGGTTCGAAATGACCGACCAAGCGACGCCCAACCTGCCATCACGAGATTTCGATTCCACCGCCGCCTTCT
ATGAAAGGTTGGGCTTCGGAATCGTTTTCCGGGACGCCGGCTGGATGATCCTCCAGCGCGGGGATCTCAT
GCTGGAGTTCTTCGCCCACCCTAGGGGGAGGCTAACTGAAACACGGAAGGAGACAATACCGGAAGGAACC
CGCGCTATGACGGCAATAAAAAGACAGAATAAAACGCACGGTGTTGGGTCGTTTGTTCATAAACGCGGGG
TTCGGTCCCAGGGCTGGCACTCTGTCGATACCCCACCGAGACCCCATTGGGGCCAATACGCCCGCGTTTC
TTCCTTTTCCCCACCCCACCCCCCAAGTTCGGGTGAAGGCCCAGGGCTCGCAGCCAACGTCGGGGCGGCA
GGCCCTGCCATAGCCTCAGGTTACTCATATATACTTTAGATTGATTTAAAACTTCATTTTTAATTTAAAA
GGATCTAGGTGAAGATCCTTTTTGATAATCTCATGACCAAAATCCCTTAACGTGAGTTTTCGTTCCACTG
AGCGTCAGACCCCGTAGAAAAGATCAAAGGATCTTCTTGAGATCCTTTTTTTCTGCGCGTAATCTGCTGC
TTGCAAACAAAAAAACCACCGCTACCAGCGGTGGTTTGTTTGCCGGATCAAGAGCTACCAACTCTTTTTC
CGAAGGTAACTGGCTTCAGCAGAGCGCAGATACCAAATACTGTTCTTCTAGTGTAGCCGTAGTTAGGCCA
CCACTTCAAGAACTCTGTAGCACCGCCTACATACCTCGCTCTGCTAATCCTGTTACCAGTGGCTGCTGCC
AGTGGCGATAAGTCGTGTCTTACCGGGTTGGACTCAAGACGATAGTTACCGGATAAGGCGCAGCGGTCGG
GCTGAACGGGGGGTTCGTGCACACAGCCCAGCTTGGAGCGAACGACCTACACCGAACTGAGATACCTACA
GCGTGAGCTATGAGAAAGCGCCACGCTTCCCGAAGGGAGAAAGGCGGACAGGTATCCGGTAAGCGGCAGG
GTCGGAACAGGAGAGCGCACGAGGGAGCTTCCAGGGGGAAACGCCTGGTATCTTTATAGTCCTGTCGGGT
TTCGCCACCTCTGACTTGAGCGTCGATTTTTGTGATGCTCGTCAGGGGGGCGGAGCCTATGGAAAAACGC
CAGCAACGCGGCCTTTTTACGGTTCCTGGCCTTTTGCTGGCCTTTTGCTCACATGTTCTTTCCTGCGTTA
TCCCCTGATTCTGTGGATAACCGTATTACCGCCATGCAT
